Addgene plasmid #225604: pEND-349_Cacnes_ori
Purpose: (Empty Backbone) Cutibacterium acnes replicative plasmid for recombinant expression. pBRESP36A-based vector with C. acnes chloramphenicol resistance, harbouring a medium-copy pBR322 E. coli ori (no ROP)
Depositing lab: Marc Güell. Depositing organization: Universitat Pompeu Fabra. Publication: Synthetically programmed antioxidant delivery by a domesticated skin commensal. Nevot G, Santos-Moreno J, Campama-Sanz N, Toloza L, Parra-Cid C, Jansen PAM, Barbier I, Ledesma-Amaro R, van den Bogaard EH, Guell M. Cell Syst. 2025 Feb 19;16(2):101169. doi: 10.1016/j.cels.2025.101169. Epub 2025 Feb 6. PubMed 39919749.
Backbone
  Vector backbone: pEND-350
  Vector type: Bacterial Expression, Synthetic Biology
  Selectable markers: Chloramphenicol
Growth in bacteria
  Bacterial resistance: Ampicillin, 100 μg/mL
  Growth temperature: 37°C
  Growth strain: DH5alpha
  Copy number: Low Copy
Gene/Insert
  Gene/Insert name: None
Terms and licenses: Academic/Nonprofit Terms; Industry Terms: Not Available to Industry
How to cite: pEND-349_Cacnes_ori was a gift from Marc Güell (Addgene plasmid # 225604 ; http://n2t.net/addgene:225604 ; RRID:Addgene_225604)
