[The description below was written by a language model from this plasmid's Addgene catalogue record and pLannotate feature annotations shown in this document.]
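Description:
pEND-349_Cacnes_ori is an empty-backbone E. coli–Cutibacterium acnes shuttle vector of about 6.1 kb, intended as a replicative plasmid for recombinant expression in the skin commensal C. acnes. The record describes it as a pBRESP36A-based vector, lists pEND-350 as its vector backbone, and classes it as a bacterial expression and synthetic biology vector. No gene or insert is present, and no expression promoter or cloning site for a future payload is annotated, so the record does not show how a cargo would be driven.

For propagation in E. coli the plasmid carries a ColE1/pMB1/pBR322-family origin and a TEM-type beta-lactamase gene (bla) with its native AmpR promoter, giving ampicillin selection. The stated purpose calls the origin a medium-copy pBR322 ori lacking the ROP copy-number regulator, whereas the catalogue field lists the plasmid as low copy and the automated annotation applies a generic high-copy label. These differences are not resolved by the record. Selection in C. acnes relies on chloramphenicol resistance, which corresponds to the annotated cmlR coding sequence, a homologue of the Streptomyces lividans chloramphenicol resistance protein.

The automated feature table identifies only these four elements and leaves roughly 3 kb between cmlR and the E. coli origin unannotated. This stretch presumably contains the pBRESP36A-derived functions that support replication in C. acnes, as the plasmid name suggests, but that is an inference rather than an annotated feature. The construct serves as a chassis into which expression cassettes can be cloned in E. coli and then transferred to C. acnes, in the context of engineering this commensal for delivery of therapeutic molecules such as antioxidants to the skin.
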