Features (pLannotate 1.2.2; 4 found; start..end, strand, type, name):
    551..655     -  promoter       AmpR promoter: bla
    758..1930    -  CDS            cmlR: CMLR_STRLI - Protein inferred from homology: Swiss-Prot protein existence level 3. From Streptomyces lividans.
   5078..5666    -  rep_origin     ori: high-copy-number ColE1/pMB1/pBR322/pUC origin of replication
   5752..550     -  CDS            bla (across the origin): BLAT_ECOLX - Experimental evidence at protein level: Swiss-Prot protein existence level 1. TEM-type are the most prevalent beta-lactamases in enterobacteria; they hydrolyze the beta-lactam bond in susceptible beta-lactam antibiotics, thus conferring resistance to penicillins and cephalosporins. TEM-3 and TEM-4 are capable of hydrolyzing cefotaxime and ceftazidime. TEM-5 is capable of hydrolyzing ceftazidime. TEM-6 is capable of hydrolyzing ceftazidime and aztreonam. TEM-8/CAZ-2, TEM- 16/CAZ-7 and TEM-24/CAZ-6 are markedly active against ceftazidime. IRT- 4 shows resistance to beta-lactamase in
>Addgene plasmid #225604 | pEND-349_Cacnes_ori | addgene full sequence | sequence record 451376 | Addgene NGS Result
TAGCCGCGGGCATAGTCGTGTCGCGCTCGTCGTTCGGGATAGCCTCATTAAGTTCGGGTTCCCAACGGTC
CAGACGGGTCACGTGGTCGCCCATGTTGTGGAGAAAAGCCGTCAGCTCTTTCGGGCCACCGATGGTCGTC
AACAGCAGATTGGCGGCAGTGTTGTCGGACATAGTGATGGCCGCGGAGCACAGCTCGCGCACGGTCATCC
CATCGGTCAGATGTTTCTCCGTGACCGGGGAGTATTCGACCAGGTCGTTCTGGGAGTAATGAATGCGACG
GCCCAGTTGCTCCTGCCCAGCATCCACCCGGCTAAGCACAGCGCCGCAGAGGAGGACCTTGAACGTGGAC
ATCATGGGGAAACGCTCCTCAGGGCGGAAAGACTCCAGAATCTTACCGGAGTTCAGGTCCAACTCGATAT
AACCGACGCGCGCCCCCAGCTGATCCTCGGCGTCCTTGACCTTGACCAGGGTTTCCGGATGGGCAAAAAC
CGGCAAGCAAAAGGCCGCAAAAAATGGGATAAGGGCAACGCGGAAGTGCTGGATCGACATACTCTTCCTT
TTTCAATATTATTGAAGCATTTATCAGGGTTATTGTCTCATGAGCGGATACATATTTGAATGTATTTAGA
AAAATAAACAAATAGGGGTTCCGCGACTAGTTCCCCGAAAAGTGCCACCTGACGTTAAGAAACCATTATT
ATCATGACATTAACCTATCGGAATAGGCGTATCACGAGGCCCTTTCGTCTACAATCAGTTAGCCTCGGCG
GCAGTCTTAGTCAGAGCGCGGCGCGTGAGGAGCATGATCACCAGGGCGATGGCGGTCAGGACCGAAGCGA
CCCAGACCGGAGCCAGCAGGCCCAGGCCAGTAGCCAGGCCCAGAGCGCCCAGCACCGGACCGGCGGCAGC
GCCGATGTTCAGGGCGGCGGTGGCGTAGCTACCGCCCATAGTCGGAGCACCAGAGGCCGCGTACAGGACG
CGCGTAATGAGGGTGGAACCGACGCCAAAGGACAGGAAGCCCTGGACGAGAACCAGGACGATCAGGGCGA
CCGGGTGGGAGGCCACCACGGCCAGGACGATCCAGCCGGTAAGCAACAGCGGCCCGCCCACCGCCAGGAC
CAGGCCCGGACGCTGGTCGGACAGACGACCGGCAATAGTGACGCCCAGGAACGAGCCGATACCGAACATG
ACCAGGGCGACCGAGACCCAAGCCTCGGCCAGGCCGGCGGTCTCGGTGACGATTGGGGCCAGGAAGGTGA
AGGCCGCGAAGGTCCCGCCGTTGATGAGAGCACCCAGGGCCATAGCCAGAATAAGGCGTGGGGTGGCGAG
CTGGGACAGCTCGACGCGCAGGCGAGGGGACGTGGCGGAGGTCTCGGAACGGCCGACGTTGTTGGTGACG
CCGCGGATGACGCCGACGGCGGCGGGGATACACAGGATCGCGATAGCCCAAAAGGTGGTCCGCCACCCCA
GGGCGGTGCCCAGGAGAGCGCCGGCCGGGACACCGACGACGGTGGCAATGGTGGTACCAGAGAGAAGGAT
GGAGAGGGCACGGCCCTTCTGGTTGGCTGGGACCAACGTCGTGGCGGTAGACAGCGCGACAGCCAGAAAG
CCCGCGTTCGCCAGGGCCGAAAGGACGCGAGTAATGAGCAGGAGCGAAAAGACCGGGGTCATAGCACCGA
TAACATGGGAGCCGGCGAAAACCAACAGGCACACGATCAGAGTCAGGCGCGGGGGCCAGCGGCGGGCAAA
GGCGGCCATGACAGGAGCGCCCACGACCATGCCAACGGCAAAGGCGGAAGTCAGCAGACCCGCAGTGCCC
ACGCTAACGTCAAGCTCCGTGGCGATAGCCGGAAGCAGGCCGGCCAACATGAACTCGCTGGTGCCCATGA
CAAACACGGCGAGGGCCAGCATGTACAGGGCGAAGGGCATGACGATCTCCCGATGTGTCGTACGTATGGG
AATTGACGAAAATCATATAGATTTTCAGTTGAAGTGTAGCACTGCATAGTGTCATCGAAGTGTCGGCGGC
AACGGTATGCCCGGTAGGGGGTGGGTCTGCCTTTCGGTTTCGTGAACCTGATGCGGCGACGCGCATGTAG
CCGATAACCCCTAGACTCGCCCGTGCAGATCGTCGGTGTTCTAGAGGAAATCAGAGCTTGAGGCTGCCGG
AGCGACGGTAGACCCGTCCGGTTGGGTGGTGCCACTGCGTGCACTCAAGGTCGTTTTTGGGGTGTCAGAT
GTGACCTCGAATGCGGAATTCATAGGATAGATTCTGGAAACTTTACCGTCCGAGCTCAGGCTTACCTTAC
TCGAGCAATAAACAGTTGATAGGGCTTCTCCGTTACCATGGTTCAGCCAAAAAACTTAAGACCGCCGGTC
TTGTCCACTACCTTGCAGTAATGCGGTGGACAGGATCGGCGGTTTTCTTTTCTCTTCTCAATTCTTCTGA
CCTGTAACGAATAATAGATAGTAAAGTAGTCTCCGATTGAGTTTTCTCTGCCGAGTCCCACCCAGTTCTG
TGATTTCAGTAAGTTGGTAATTGATACACTGTTGCGAGAACTGGTGCCTGGTAGTAGATAGGTTGTTATT
GAGTAAGAAGGTAAAGTGAACGAAATCCCTGAAACTGAGACTGTAGAAAATAAGCTTGTCCAGACTATTG
GATCCAAGAGATTTCTACACGATTGAGCACTGTCTCCTGCAGGCTCGGTACCAAATTCCAGAAAAGAGGC
CTCCCGAAAGGGGGGCCTTTTTTCGTTTTGGTCCTAATAGATAAAGGATAGGTCTGGTAGTGTTGTTCGT
TCTCGCAGGTAAATCAATAATACTCTGCAGTTCCGTAGACTTTTCAGTGGGACAGGGTAGCGATAACAGA
TAGATTGTAATAAGACACAGTAGGTGCTCGTAGTTGCGTGAAGAGAACCGCTCAGGAAATCCAGTCAGAA
GTATTGGTAATCGTTGAAAACTCAGTCGACGCACTTACTGAAGACGTCCTATTACACTCGTCGTTGGAAA
CTGAAGATGCGGCCGCGGAAACACAGAAAAAAGCCCGCACCTGACAGTGCGGGCTTTTTTTTTCGACCAA
AGGTAGCGAACGACGAGTCACTGTTGAGGATAAATACTTTCTCTACTAGCTAGCTGTTACACAGGTCCTC
AGCGGCGCGCCCGCCCGGTCATGACGCTGAGTTAGTGGCGCAGCTGCGCTCTGAGAACGAGTTTCGACCC
TGACAGCCGGCGAGCTGTTCAGGCGAAGATCGCACAGCTGCGCGAGGAACTAGCCGCAATGCCCGAACAC
GCCCCAGCCATCCCTTGGAGCAGGTGGCAGCGTCAGGGGAGTCGGGGGATGTTTGGCAGGGGATGTGGAA
AGAGAGTTCGCTTTGCTCACATGGCTCAACCGGGTAACTAACTGATATGGGCTCTTCGTCGCCCACTTTG
AACACGCCGAGGAATGGACCACGCTGAACGTGACTCGCATGCTTCACTGCATGTATGGATTCGTTCGAGA
CTTTGTTCCCTGAGAGCTGGCTGCCACGCAAGCCGCTGGCGTCAGCCGAGAAGTCTGGGGCGTACCGGCA
CGTGACTCGGCAGAGGGCGCTGGAGCTGCCTTACATCGAAGCGAACCCGTTGGTCATGCAGTCCTTGGTC
ATCACCGATCGAGATGCTTCGGATGCTGACTGGGCCGCAGACCTCGCTGGGCTGCCTTCACCGTCCTACG
TGTCCATGAACCGTGTCACGACCACCGGACACATCGTCTATGCCTTGAAGAACCCTGTGTGTCTGACCGA
TGCCGCGCGGCGACGGCCTATCAACCTGCTCGCCCGCGTCGAGCAGGGCCTATGCGACGTTCTCGGCGGC
GATGCATCCTACGGGCACCGGATCACAAAGAACCCGCTCAGCACCGCCCATGCGACCCTCTGGGGCCCCG
CAGACGCGCTCTACGAGCTGCGCGCCCTCGCACACACCCTCGACGAGATCCACGCACTGCCGGAGGCAGG
GAACCCGCGTCGCAACGTCACCCGATCAACGGTCGGCCGCAACGTCACCCTGTTCGACACCACCCGCATG
TGGGCATACCGGGCCGTCCGGCACTCCTGGGGCGGCCCGGTCGCCGAATGGGAGCACACCGTATTCGAGC
ACATCCACCTACTGAACGAAACGATCATCGCCGACGAGTTCGCCACAGGCCCCCTCGGCTTGAACGAACT
TAAGCACTTATCTCGATCCATTTCCCGATGGGTCTGGCGCAACTTCACCCCCGAAACCTTCCGCGCACGC
CAGAAAGCGATCAGCCTCCGTGGAGCATCCAAAGGCGGCAAAGAAGGCGGCCACAAAGGCGGCATTGCCA
GTGGCGCATCACGGCGTGCCCATACCCGTCAACAGTTCTTGGAGGGTCTGTCATGACCACACGTGAACGC
CTCCCCCGCAACGGCTACAGCATCGCCGCCGCTGCGAAAAAGCTCGGTGTCTCCGAGTCCACCGTCAAGC
GGTGGACTTCCGAGCCACGCGAGGAGTTCGTGGCCCGCGTTGCCGCACGCCACGCGCGGATTCGTGAGCT
GCGCTCGGAGGGTCAGAGCATGCGTGCGATTGCTGCCGAGGTCGGGGTTTCCGTGGGCACCGTGCACTAC
GCGCTGAACAAGAATCGAACTGACGCATGACCGTAACGCCGCACGATGAGCATTTTCTTGATCGTGCACC
GCTTGGCACTACGTTCGCGTGCGGTTGCACAGTGCGCGCCACGTTCTTATCCTGCGGCCATTGTGGCTAC
AGCCAATGGGGGGCATCAGCAACGGACGTTGAACCCGGTGGGCAAGTGTTACTCAGGGGGACATGCCCAG
TCTGCGGCGCTCGGATTGACGGTATGGCAGTCGTGCATGCGGCCCCACCGTCAAACTCATTCAGGTATCA
GTGAGAACCCTCATGGCACCCCCTCGTGACACGTTCTCGTTGCGATCAGCTGCGGCCAAGCTGATCTTCG
GGCAGCGTTGGGTCCTGGCCACGGGTGCGCATGATCGTGCTCCTGTCGTTGAGGACCCGGCTAGGCTGGC
GGGGTTGCCTTACTGATCAGGCCGCGTTGCTGGCGTTTTTCCATAGGCTCCGCCCCCCTGACGAGCATCA
CAAAAATCGACGCTCAAGTCAGAGGTGGCGAAACCCGACAGGACTATAAAGATACCAGGCGTTTCCCCCT
GGAAGCTCCCTCGTGCGCTCTCCTGTTCCGACCCTGCCGCTTACCGGATACCTGTCCGCCTTTCTCCCTT
CGGGAAGCGTGGCGCTTTCTCATAGCTCACGCTGTAGGTATCTCAGTTCGGTGTAGGTCGTTCGCTCCAA
GCTGGGCTGTGTGCACGAACCCCCCGTTCAGCCCGACCGCTGCGCCTTATCCGGTAACTATCGTCTTGAG
TCCAACCCGGTAAGACACGACTTATCGCCACTGGCAGCAGCCACTGGTAACAGGATTAGCAGAGCGAGGT
ATGTAGGCGGTGCTACAGAGTTCTTGAAGTGGTGGCCTAACTACGGCTACACTAGAAGGACAGTATTTGG
TATCTGCGCTCTGCTGAAGCCAGTTACCTTCGGAAAAAGAGTTGGTAGCTCTTGATCCGGCAAACAAACC
ACCGCTGGTAGCGGTGGTTTTTTTGTTTGCAAGCAGCAGATTACGCGCAGAAAAAAAGGATCTCAAGAAG
ATCCTTTGATCTTTTCTACGGGGTCTGACGCTCAGTGGAACGAAAACTCACGTTAAGGGATTTTGGTCAT
GAGGCGCCTCACCAATGCTTGATGAGGGAGGCACCGATCTCGGCGATCTGACGGTTGCGCTCATCCATCG
TGGCCTGGGAGCCGGTCGTGTAGATCACCACGATGCGGCTGGGCTTACCGTCGGGACCGAGAGCCGCGAT
GATGCCACGCGAGCCGCGCTCACCAGCACCCGACTTGTCCGCGATGAACCAACCGGCCGGGAGCGCGCTG
CGCAACAGCGGGCCAGCGACCTTGTCGGCCTCCATCCAGTCGATCAGTTGCTGACGGGAGGCCAGAGTGA
GGAGTTCACCGGTCAGGAGTTTACGGAGGGTGGTAGCCA
